>Addgene plasmid #170409 | pBEL2254 | addgene full sequence | sequence record 333947 | Addgene NGS Result
CCTCTGACACATGCAGCTCCCGGAGACGGTCACAGCTTGTCTGTAAGCGGATGCCGGGAGCAGACAAGCC
CGTCAGGGCGCGTCAGCGGGTGTTGGCGGGTGTCGGGGCGCAGCCATGACCCAGTCACGTAGCGATAGCG
GAGTGTATACTGGCTTAACTATGCGGCATCAGAGCAGATTGTACTGAGAGTGCACCATTGCGGTGTGAAA
TACCGCACAGATGCGTAAGGAGAAAATACCGCATCAGGCGCTCTTCCGCTTCCTCGCTCACTGACTCGCT
GCGCTCGGTCGTTCGGCTGCGGCGAGCGGTATCAGCTCACTCAAAGGCGGTAATACGGTTATCCACAGAA
TCAGGGGATAACGCAGGAAAGAACATGTGAGCAAAAGGCCAGCAAAAGGCCAGGAACCGTAAAAAGGCCG
CGTTGCTGGCGTTTTTCCATAGGCTCCGCCCCCCTGACGAGCATCACAAAAATCGACGCTCAAGTCAGAG
GTGGCGAAACCCGACAGGACTATAAAGATACCAGGCGTTTCCCCCTGGAAGCTCCCTCGTGCGCTCTCCT
GTTCCGACCCTGCCGCTTACCGGATACCTGTCCGCCTTTCTCCCTTCGGGAAGCGTGGCGCTTTCTCATA
GCTCACGCTGTAGGTATCTCAGTTCGGTGTAGGTCGTTCGCTCCAAGCTGGGCTGTGTGCACGAACCCCC
CGTTCAGCCCGACCGCTGCGCCTTATCCGGTAACTATCGTCTTGAGTCCAACCCGGTAAGACACGACTTA
TCGCCACTGGCAGCAGCCACTGGTAACAGGATTAGCAGAGCGAGGTATGTAGGCGGTGCTACAGAGTTCT
TGAAGTGGTGGCCTAACTACGGCTACACTAGAAGGACAGTATTTGGTATCTGCGCTCTGCTGAAGCCAGT
TACCTTCGGAAAAAGAGTTGGTAGCTCTTGATCCGGCAAACAAACCACCGCTGGTAGCGGTGGTTTTTTT
GTTTGCAAGCAGCAGATTACGCGCAGAAAAAAAGGATCTCAAGAAGATCCTTTGATCTTTTCTACGGGGT
CTGACGCTCAGTGGAACGAAAACTCACGTTAAGGGATTTTGGTCATGAGATTATCAAAAAGGATCTTCAC
CTAGATCCTTTTAAATTAAAAATGAAGTTTTAAATCAATCTAAAGTATATATGAGTAAACTTGGTCTGAC
AGTTACCAATGCTTAATCAGTGAGGCACCTATCTCAGCGATCTGTCTATTTCGTTCATCCATAGTTGCCT
GACTCCCCGTCGTGTAGATAACTACGATACGGGAGGGCTTACCATCTGGCCCCAGTGCTGCAATGATACC
GCGAGACCCACGCTCACCGGCTCCAGATTTATCAGCAATAAACCAGCCAGCCGGAAGGGCCGAGCGCAGA
AGTGGTCCTGCAACTTTATCCGCCTCCATCCAGTCTATTAATTGTTGCCGGGAAGCTAGAGTAAGTAGTT
CGCCAGTTAATAGTTTGCGCAACGTTGTTGCCATTGCTGCAGGCATCGTGGTGTCACGCTCGTCGTTTGG
TATGGCTTCATTCAGCTCCGGTTCCCAACGATCAAGGCGAGTTACATGATCCCCCATGTTGTGCAAAAAA
GCGGTTAGCTCCTTCGGTCCTCCGATCGTTGTCAGAAGTAAGTTGGCCGCAGTGTTATCACTCATGGTTA
TGGCAGCACTGCATAATTCTCTTACTGTCATGCCATCCGTAAGATGCTTTTCTGTGACTGGTGAGTACTC
AACCAAGTCATTCTGAGAATAGTGTATGCGGCGACCGAGTTGCTCTTGCCCGGCGTCAACACGGGATAAT
ACCGCGCCACATAGCAGAACTTTAAAAGTGCTCATCATTGGAAAACGTTCTTCGGGGCGAAAACTCTCAA
GGATCTTACCGCTGTTGAGATCCAGTTCGATGTAACCCACTCGTGCACCCAACTGATCTTCAGCATCTTT
TACTTTCACCAGCGTTTCTGGGTGAGCAAAAACAGGAAGGCAAAATGCCGCAAAAAAGGGAATAAGGGCG
ACACGGAAATGTTGAATACTCATACTCTTCCTTTTTCAATATTATTGAAGCATTTATCAGGGTTATTGTC
TCATGAGCGGATACATATTTGAATGTATTTAGAAAAATAAACAAATAGGGGTTCCGCGCACATTTCCCCG
AAAAGTGCCACCTGACGTCTAAGAAACCATTATTATCATGACATTAACCTATAAAAATAGGCGTATCACG
AGGCCCTTTCGTCTTCAAGAATTATCCGGATATAGTTCCTCCTTTCAGCAAAAAACCCCTCAAGACCCGT
TTAGAGGCCCCAAGGGGTTATGCTAGTTATTGCTCAGCGGTGGCAGCAGCCAACTCAGCTTCCTTTCGGG
CTTTGTTAGCAGCCGGATCTGCTCGAGGTGGGCATTATTTGGGAAGCGCAGTTCCCCATTCACGCCACTC
TTTCGGTTCACTTTCCTGCAACAGGAAGTGTTTGCCTTCCTGGGCTTTCGGTGCCAGTGGCGTACCCGGA
GGCGTGGCGAAGGCGATGCCGCCACGGATAAACTGGTTAAAGGTGCCGGTTTTCACTACGCCGCCCGTCA
GACCAAAGTCCAGACTGTAACCCGATGCCAACCAGAAGACGGAATTGTTACGCACCAGGTGTTGATAGCG
TTTACTGATGCGCATCGCAATCATCACGCGATCTGACAATGTCCCCAGCGTCATTCCTGTAACCGTACCG
ACTTCCAGACCACGGAACAGCACAGGCGTACCGATGCCTAACGAACCGGCTTCCGGCGCTTCAACAATAA
TGCTTAAGCCATCCAGGTAACGCGAATCAGTAATGGTGGCCTCTTGTAATTCAAAGTCGCGGCGAGGATT
GCCCCGGCCTGGTTCGACGTTGATATAACCGTTAACCAGTGCCGCCAGGCTTTCCAGTTTCACCTTCGCG
CCACTGATACTGACGTTGGCATCAACGCCGGAGACCACTGAGAAGCGCGTACCACCGCGAGCAAAGGTCT
GGACATATTCCGGGTAAAGTACCGCCTTTGCCTGTACTTCATTGCGTGCGGTAATCAGATCCAGCGTCTG
GATTTGCCCGATATCAATACCGAGATAGCGAATTGGCATCCCGACCGCCAGTTTTCCGGCATCGAAAGCG
TGAAGCGTAATCTGCCCGCCAACCGCACGGGCCGCTGTTTCGGAAGCATACAGAATACGCTTATCGCCTT
TACGCTGACTGGCGCTGGCACCGCTGAGGTTGTCGAAGCTAATGGCTCCCTTTAATGCTCTGGAGAGCGG
GGATGCCTGTACGGTCAGACCACTACCATTCAGCTGAACTTTCGCCCCGCCTTCTGCCCAGAACACGCTA
TTGCTGGTCAGAAGGTTGCGATACTCCGGCTTAATATGCAGATCGATATCAAACGCGTTAGCTCGCGGAC
GCACGGTAATCACTTCACCAACTTCAAATTTACGGTACAGCACTACCGATCCTGCCTGCACATCCGGCAG
CGTCTCTGCACTCAAACTCACGGTTGTGGTGGGTAAATCGCTAAGGCTGTTCTCCAGCGCTTTTTCCAAA
TTGGCATACAGTGGATAGCTGGCTTTCATCTCACCTTTATCGCCCGGCAGAATACGTATCCCGCCATTGA
TCCATTCTGAGGCGCTGGCACCGAGAAACTCAACGCCATCCAGCCCCACCTTCACATCGACACGGCTGTT
GACGACAAATTTGCTATCGCCTTTTACCAGTTCGCGATGCTGAGGCTCGATGGCGACGGTAAAGGTGACG
CCTTTGCTGGTGAGTTTACGATCGATAACCTGGCCTACCTGCACGCCGTGAAGAATGAGCGGCTGACCCG
CATCAATACCGTAACTTTCCGGCGCGGTCAGGGTCAGCGTCAGAACATCAGGTTCATGCAGCAGTGCTTT
TTCGCCTGGCACAACAACGAACTCTTTGCGTGGCTCGCCATCGCCGGGCACCAGCTCGAAGGTTTTGCCG
GTCAGCAGGGCGCTGAGATTAGCATCGCTAAGGGATAATTTCGGGTTGCGTAATTCGATGCGGGTATTTT
CACGAAGCAGGGTAACGACGCTGGGATCAACGGTCATTTCCCCTGTGACTTTACCACCAGGATTTAAATC
CAGTTTAGTCAGCTGTCCGACTTCCAGCCCCTGATACATTAACGGCGTCGAGTCGGCGGTTAATCCGGCC
CCACTCGGCAGTTCCAGTTTTATTATTACGCCACGCTGGCTGTGGGCCAGATCTTCATACAGACCAAAGG
TATCTTCCGCCTCGGCAGGTTTCGACTCTTCTGGTGAATCGAAGGCAATCGCACCGTTAACCAGTGCCGC
CAGGCTTTCCAGTTTCACCTTCGCGCCACTGATACTGACGTTGGCATCAACGCCGGAAACGTTCCAGAAA
CGGCTACCTTTTTTCACCAGATCGGTAAAACGCCGCTCGATCAGGACATCAATCACCACGCCTTGCTTGT
TGGGATTGATGGCATAGTCGTAGACTTTTCCCACCGGGATCTTGCGGAAATAGACCAATGAACCGCTGTT
CAGCGAACCGAGATCGGGGGCTTGCAGGTGGATCATCAGATCGCCATTGTCCAGCCGATATTTCGGTTGG
GTATCGAGTGCGACAAAGTGATCCTGCTCTTTACCTTTACCCGGCATCATGCCGATATAGTTCCCACCGA
CGAGGGCGTCCAGCCCGGAGACACCTGCCAACGATGCTTTTGGCGTCACCAGCCAGAACTGAGTCTCTTC
GCGCAGCGCATCTTTCATATCGGACTTGATGCTGACCTTGACTTCAATCTTACGAAGATCGTCGCTGAGG
CTGATATCCTGCACTGTTCCGACTTCAACGCCCTGATAACGAACAGGCGTACGGCCTGGAACAATACCAT
CCGCCGACATAAAGTCGATGGTGACGGTATTACCCCGGTCCTGATAACTGTCCCAAATCAGCCAACTGGC
AATCATTAGCGCGATGAACGGCAGCAGCCAGAAAGGTGAGATACGGCGTTTATTTTTAATCTGCGCTTCA
GTCGTCGAAGCGGGCGTTTCCTGACTCATGTGCATCCCAAAGTAAGCGGCTGTCCAGCCATTCCACAGCA
AGAATAGTCAAAATTACCGCTGCGCCGAAATAAAACGCAGCCGGTCCCATAGTAAAAGCGAGGATCTGAT
CGCGATTAATCAGCGACATGGTTAAAGATATGACAAACAGGTCGAGCATCGACCAGCGACCAATCCAGGT
CACCATCCGCAGTAACAGAATGCGTGTGCGTAAACCTTGCTGGCATTTAAAATGAATGCTCAACAGTAAA
GTGAACATGACGATCACTTTAGTAAACGGTACCAGAATACTGGCGATAAACACGATTCCTGCAACCGCAA
TGTTGCTACTTGCCAGCGACATAATTCCGGAAAGAATTGTATCTTCCTGCCGTCCTCCGTTCAGATAAAT
GATAGAAATAGGCAACAGGTTGGCAGGTAACAATAAAACGATTGACGCTAACAGCGCCGCCCAGCATTTT
TGCAGACTATGACGGCGACGCAGGCGTAGCGGGATATGGCAACGCGGGCAGCGACCACGCTGATCTGGAT
AGCCGGTAAAATGGCACCCAAGACAGACACGAAGTTTCTCGTCCCTACGCGTAGCGGGGCGCTGCGGATA
AAATCGCTCCCACAGTTCTTCGACATTAAGATGTGACAACGTCACCGTCGTTAAAATCACCAACGCCACA
AAAGAGAACAAGCCGACACCAGCCTGGATATGGGCATAATCCTGTACCTTTATAGAAGCAACGCCAATGC
CGACCAGGTAGATATCGAGCATTACCCACTCTTTAAGTCGCTCAAGCATCAGCAGTACCGGACGTAAATT
CATTCCCAGTCGGTTACCAAACCATAAATAAGCTATGGAGGTCACCAGAATGAGCGGGGCACCAATAACG
CAGAAAAAGACCATCGACCCCGTTATCGCATCGCCCTGTTTGGTCATTTGCCAGATGCCTTGCATAACGT
TGGCGTCAATACGAATGCCTAACAGCCAGATATGCAACAGCGGTTCGCCCCAGGCAAACGGCATAAGCAA
CAGCATGGTGAAGGCCATTGCCGCCAGGCGCGTTAGCGACCAGTCGCGCCCGTCACGAATTTTTGCCTGA
CAGCGCGGACAATAGGCACTTTGATGAGAATTTATCTCGGGCAGGCTAAACAGCATGTCACATTGCGGGC
AACGTTGGTAATCACCACGCGGCAGTTCCTCGCCGATTGCCCTCACTGTTATCTTTTTTGTCGGCGTAAT
TTGTGGTGTGTTAAGAGCCATATGTATATCTCCTTCTTAAAGTTAAACAAAATTATTTCTAGAGGGAAAC
CGTTGTGGTCTCCCTATAGTGAGTCGTATTAATTTCGCGGGATCGAGATCTCGGGCAGCGTTGGGTCCTG
GCCACGGGTGCGCATGATCGTGCTCCTGTCGTTGAGGACCCGGCTAGGCTGGCGGGGTTGCCTTACTGGT
TAGCAGAATGAATCACCGATACGCGAGCGAACGTGAAGCGACTGCTGCTGCAAAACGTCTGCGACCTGAG
CAACAACATGAATGGTCTTCGGTTTCCGTGTTTCGTAAAGTCTGGAAACGCGGAAGTCAGCGCCCTGCAC
CATTATGTTCCGGATCTGCATCGCAGGATGCTGCTGGCTACCCTGTGGAACACCTACATCTGTATTAACG
AAGCGCTGGCATTGACCCTGAGTGATTTTTCTCTGGTCCCGCCGCATCCATACCGCCAGTTGTTTACCCT
CACAACGTTCCAGTAACCGGGCATGTTCATCATCAGTAACCCGTATCGTGAGCATCCTCTCTCGTTTCAT
CGGTATCATTACCCCCATGAACAGAAATCCCCCTTACACGGAGGCATCAGTGACCAAACAGGAAAAAACC
GCCCTTAACATGGCCCGCTTTATCAGAAGCCAGACATTAACGCTTCTGGAGAAACTCAACGAGCTGGACG
CGGATGAACAGGCAGACATCTGTGAATCGCTTCACGACCACGCTGATGAGCTTTACCGCAGCTGCCTCGC
GCGTTTCGGTGATGACGGTGAAAA
Features (pLannotate 1.2.2; 12 found; start..end, strand, type, name):
    109..248     +  misc_feature   bom: basis of mobility region from pBR322
    434..1022    -  rep_origin     ori: high-copy-number ColE1/pMB1/pBR322/pUC origin of replication
   1193..2053    -  CDS            AmpR: β-lactamase; bla; confers resistance to ampicillin, carbenicillin, and related antibiotics
   2054..2158    -  promoter       AmpR promoter: bla
   2289..2336    -  terminator     T7 terminator: transcription terminator for bacteriophage T7 RNA polymerase
   2344..2393    -  CDS            SET1 (fragment): solubility-enhancement tag derived from T7 phage gene 10B
   2418..5069    -  CDS            yebT: YEBT_ECOLI - Experimental evidence at protein level: Swiss-Prot protein existence level 1. Component of a transport pathway that contributes to membrane integrity (PubMed:27795327). May directly span the intermembrane space, facilitating the transport of substrates across the periplasm (Probable). From Escherichia coli (strain K12).
   5041..6321    -  CDS            yebS: YEBS_ECOLI - Experimental evidence at protein level: Swiss-Prot protein existence level 1. Component of a transport pathway that contributes to membrane integrity. From Escherichia coli (strain K12).
   6329..6351    -  RBS            RBS: efficient ribosome binding site from bacteriophage T7 gene 10 (Olins and Rangwala, 1989)
   6383..6401    -  promoter       T7 promoter: promoter for bacteriophage T7 RNA polymerase
   6513..6893    -  CDS            YPB1_ECOLX: Protein predicted: Swiss-Prot protein existence level 4. From Escherichia coli.
   6910..7       +  CDS            rop (across the origin): Rop protein, which maintains plasmids at low copy number; rop
