[The description below was written by a language model from this plasmid's Addgene catalogue record and pLannotate feature annotations shown in this document.]
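Description:
pBEL2254 is a bacterial expression plasmid built on the Novagen pET17b backbone, designed for genetic complementation with a mutant version of the E. coli LetAB (yebST) operon. It is propagated in E. coli through a ColE1/pMB1-type origin and selected with ampicillin via the β-lactamase gene (AmpR) and its native promoter. The catalogue lists it as high copy. The feature table also detects pBR322-derived backbone elements, namely the bom mobilisation region, a rop coding sequence spanning the sequence origin, and a small predicted open reading frame. The sequenced record is 7,094 nt.

The payload is a single transcription unit in which a T7 promoter and the efficient phage T7 gene 10 ribosome binding site drive letA (yebS) followed by letB (yebT), ending at the T7 terminator. The two coding sequences overlap slightly in the annotation, consistent with retention of the natural operon arrangement. A short fragment annotated as a T7 gene 10-derived tag lies between letB and the terminator and appears to be residual vector sequence. LetA is left unmodified, whereas LetB carries a swap in which residues 700–717 are deleted and replaced with residues 225–249. The purpose field summarises this as "PLL6->2", apparently meaning that a loop element from the sixth MCE ring is exchanged for its counterpart from ring 2, although the record does not spell out the abbreviation.

LetB is an MCE-family protein belonging to a pathway that contributes to membrane integrity and may span the periplasm to carry substrates across it. This plasmid allows the ring 6 chimera to be tested for its ability to restore function in a complementation assay. The record does not specify the recipient strain or the phenotype scored.
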