Addgene plasmid #170409: pBEL2254
Purpose: Genetic complementation plasmid of LetA-[LetB PLL6->2] mutant
Depositing lab: Gira Bhabha & Damian Ekiert. Depositing organization: NYU Grossman School of Medicine. Publication: Role of Ring6 in the Function of the E. coli MCE Protein LetB. Vieni C, Coudray N, Isom GL, Bhabha G, Ekiert DC. J Mol Biol. 2022 Jan 22;434(7):167463. doi: 10.1016/j.jmb.2022.167463. PubMed 35077766.
Backbone
  Vector backbone: pET17b
  Backbone manufacturer: Novagen
  Backbone size w/o insert (bp): 3174
  Vector type: Bacterial Expression
Growth in bacteria
  Bacterial resistance: Ampicillin, 100 μg/mL
  Growth temperature: 37°C
  Growth strain: DH5alpha
  Copy number: High Copy
Gene/Insert
  Gene/Insert name: LetAB (alt name: yebST)
  Species: E. coli
  Mutation: LetA-LetB(Δ700-717, replace with 225-249)
  Entrez Gene: letB (a.k.a. b1834, ECK1833, yebT); letA (a.k.a. b1833, ECK1832, yebS)
Terms and licenses: Academic/Nonprofit Terms; Industry Terms: Not Available to Industry
How to cite: pBEL2254 was a gift from Gira Bhabha & Damian Ekiert (Addgene plasmid # 170409 ; http://n2t.net/addgene:170409 ; RRID:Addgene_170409)
